Addgene plasmid #17827: p70rg
Depositing lab: Jay Keasling. Depositing organization: University of California, Berkeley. Publication: Combinatorial engineering of intergenic regions in operons tunes expression of multiple genes. Pfleger BF, Pitera DJ, Smolke CD, Keasling JD. Nat Biotechnol. 2006 Aug . 24(8):1027-32. 10.1038/nbt1226 PubMed 16845378.
Backbone
  Vector backbone: pBAD24
  Backbone manufacturer: Groningen Biotechnology Center
  Vector type: Bacterial Expression, Synthetic Biology
Growth in bacteria
  Bacterial resistance: Ampicillin, 100 μg/mL
  Growth temperature: 37°C
  Growth strain: DH10B
  Copy number: Unknown
Gene/Insert
  Gene/Insert name: E. coli optimized red flourescent protein (RFPec), GFPuv (alt name: DsRed-express)
  Species: Discosoma sp., A. victoria
  GenBank ID: AJ851288
  Cloning method: Restriction Enzyme
  Sequencing primers: 5′ n/a; 3′ n/a
Resource information
  A portion of this plasmid was derived from a plasmid made by: GFPuv -Clontech
Terms and licenses: Academic/Nonprofit Terms; Industry Terms: Not Available to Industry
How to cite: p70rg was a gift from Jay Keasling (Addgene plasmid # 17827 ; http://n2t.net/addgene:17827 ; RRID:Addgene_17827)
