[The description below was written by a language model from this plasmid's Addgene catalogue record.]
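Description:
p70rg is a bacterial expression and synthetic-biology plasmid built on the pBAD24 backbone and carrying two fluorescent reporter genes: RFPec, an E. coli codon-optimized red fluorescent protein derived from Discosoma sp. (also recorded as DsRed-express), and GFPuv, a green fluorescent protein variant from Aequorea victoria that was taken from a commercial source plasmid. The construct is maintained in E. coli under ampicillin selection; its copy number is listed as unknown. pBAD24-family vectors generally use the arabinose-inducible araBAD promoter together with the araC regulator and a pBR322-type origin. The record itself, however, includes no feature table and does not explicitly state the promoter, origin, or the order and spacing of the two reporters, so these details should be taken as expectations from the backbone rather than confirmed features.

The associated work concerns combinatorial engineering of intergenic regions in operons to tune the relative expression of multiple genes. In that context, a plasmid pairing a red and a green reporter is suited to serve as a two-gene operon test system, in which the ratio of red to green fluorescence reports how sequences placed between the coding regions (affecting, for example, mRNA stability, processing, or translation initiation) alter the output of each gene. The name suggests a red-then-green arrangement, but the record does not confirm this, nor does it describe any specific intergenic sequence present in this plasmid. The insert was assembled by restriction enzyme cloning.
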