>Addgene plasmid #17827 | p70rg | addgene partial sequence | sequence record 23540 | dsRed1_C_primer
NCATCGTGGACAGTCGAGCGCGCCGAGGGCCGCCACCACCTGTTCCTGTAGATCTGATCGTTGCGGGCGG
GGCGAGAGTCTCGCCCCGCCCGCGACCGCGGTGAAAATACGAGAATATTTTTGTATTGATCTCCTAGGCG
GGGTACCGTATTTTGGATGATAACGAGGCGCAAAAAATGAGTAAAGGAGAAGAACTTTTCACTGGAGTTG
TCCCAATTCTTGTTGAATTAGATGGTGATGTTAATGGGCACAAATTTTCTGTCAGTGGAGAGGGTGAAGG
TGATGCAACATACGGAAAACTTACCCTTAAATTTATTTGCACTACTGGAAAACTACCTGTTCCATGGCCA
ACACTTGTCACTACTTTCTCTTATGGTGTTCAATGCTTTTCCCGTTATCCGGATCATATGAAACGGCATG
ACTTTTTCAAGAGTGCCATGCCCGAAGGTTATGTACAGGAACGCACTATATCTTTCAAAGATGACGGGAA
CTACAAGACGCGTGCTGAAGTCAAGTTTGAAGGTGATACCCTTGTTAATCGTATCGAGTTAAAAGGTATT
GATTTTAAAGAAGATGGAAACATTCTCGGACACAAACTGGAGTACAACTATAACTCACACAATGTATACA
TCACGGCAGACAANCAAAAGAATGGAATCAAAGCTAACTTCAAAATTCGCCACAACATTGAAGATGGATC
CGTTCAACTAGCAGACATTATCAACAAAATACTCCATTGGCGATGGCCTGTCCTTTACAGACACCATTAC
TGTCACACATCTGCCNTTCGAAGACCCACGAAANGGACACTGTCCTCTGATTNAA
